Addgene plasmid #56334: mVenus-Paxillin-KM-N-18
Purpose: Localization: Focal Adhesions, Excitation: 515, Emission: 528
Depositing lab: Michael Davidson. Depositing organization: Florida State University, Tallahassee.
Backbone
  Vector backbone: mVenus-N1
  Backbone size w/o insert (bp): 4750
  Vector type: Mammalian Expression
  Selectable markers: Neomycin (select with G418)
Growth in bacteria
  Bacterial resistance: Kanamycin, 50 μg/mL
  Growth temperature: 37°C
  Growth strain: DH5alpha
  Copy number: High Copy
Gene/Insert
  Gene/Insert name: Paxillin KM (alt name: NM_204984.1)
  Species: G. gallus (chicken)
  Mutation: Mutation to remove Kozak sequence
  Promoter: CMV
  Tag / fusion protein: mVenus (C terminal on backbone)
  Cloning method: Unknown
  Sequencing primers: 5′ CMV-F; 3′ SV40pA-R
Terms and licenses: Academic/Nonprofit Terms; Industry Terms
Depositor comments: . Excitation = 515; Emission = 528
How to cite: mVenus-Paxillin-KM-N-18 was a gift from Michael Davidson (Addgene plasmid # 56334 ; http://n2t.net/addgene:56334 ; RRID:Addgene_56334)
