[The description below was written by a language model from this plasmid's Addgene catalogue record.]
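Description:
mVenus-Paxillin-KM-N-18 is a mammalian expression plasmid built on the mVenus-N1 backbone (about 4.75 kb without the insert), designed to express chicken (G. gallus) paxillin as a fluorescent fusion protein. It is maintained in E. coli as a high-copy plasmid under kanamycin selection. A neomycin resistance marker allows G418 selection of transfected mammalian cells, for example to derive stable lines. No feature table accompanies the record, so the specific replication origins and polyadenylation elements are not itemised. The use of an SV40 polyA sequencing primer does suggest an SV40 polyadenylation signal downstream of the fusion cassette.

The payload is the paxillin coding sequence, referenced to a chicken mRNA entry, under control of the CMV promoter, a strong constitutive promoter in most mammalian cell types. Paxillin sits upstream of and in frame with mVenus, so the fluorescent protein is fused to the C terminus of paxillin. The "KM" designation corresponds to the recorded mutation that removes a Kozak sequence, but the record does not say where this change lies or why it was made. The "18" in the name may denote the linker length between the two fusion partners, though the record does not confirm this.

Paxillin is an adaptor protein of focal adhesions, and the stated purpose of the construct is to label these structures. mVenus is a monomeric yellow fluorescent protein, with recorded excitation at 515 nm and emission at 528 nm. The plasmid is therefore suited to use as a localisation marker for imaging focal adhesions by fluorescence microscopy in transfected cells.
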