>Addgene plasmid #56334 | mVenus-Paxillin-KM-N-18 | depositor partial sequence | sequence record 87235 | insert sequence
GACGTCAGATCCGCTAGCGCCACCATGATGGACGACCTCGATGCCTTACTGGCAGACCTGGAATCCACCA
CCTCGCATATCTCTAAGCGACCGGTGTTTCTAACAGAGGAAACGCCTTACTCCTACCCAACTGGAAACCA
TACGTACCAGGAGATTGCTGTGCCACCGCCGGTGCCCCCGCCGCCTTCCAGTGAGGCCCTAAATGGCACT
GTGATTGACCCCTTAGACCAGTGGCAACCCAGCGTGTCCAGATACGGCCACCAGCAACCTCAGTCCCAGT
CTCCGATATACAGCTCTAGTGCCAAAAGCTCCAGTGCCTCTGTTCCTAGAGACGGGCTCAGCTCCCCTTC
TCCCCGTGCCAGTGAGGAGGAACACGTGTACAGCTTCCCAAACAAGCAGAAGTCTGCAGAACCATCTCCC
TCACTGACCAGCACCTCCCTGGGCAGCAACCTCTCGGAACTGGACAGGCTTCTCCTGGAACTGAATGCTG
TTCAACATAATCCCCCCAGTGGCTTCTCAGCAGATGAAGTCAGCAGAAGCCCATCACTGCCCAATGTGAC
CGGACCTCACTATGTCATCCCAGAGAGCAGCAGCTCTGCAGGAGGGAAGGCTGCACCCCCTACAAAAGAA
AAACCAAAGCGGAATGGTGGGCGTGGGATTGAAGATGTGCGTCCCAGTGTGGAGAGCCTGCTGGATGAGC
TGGAGAGCTCTGTGCCAAGCCCAGTCCCTGCAATCACTGTGAGCCAAGGGGAGGTGAGCAGCCCCCAGCG
TGTCAACGCCAGTCAGCAGCAGACCCGTATCTCTGCTTCTTCAGCTACACGAGAACTGGATGAGCTGATG
GCGTCCCTCTCTGACTTTAAGTTCATGGCACAGGGGAAAGCCGGCGGCAGCAGCTCCCCACCATCCACCA
CCCCAAAGCCTGGCAGTCAGCTGGACACCATGCTGGGAAGTCTGCAGTCTGACCTGAACAAACTGGGGGT
AGCGACGGTCGCCAAGGGTGTGTGCGGAGCCTGCAAGAAGCCGATTGCTGGGCAGGTAGTTACAGCCATG
GGGAAGACCTGGCACCCTGAGCACTTCGTCTGCACCCACTGCCAGGAGGAGATTGGATCACGGAACTTCT
TTGAGCGGGATGGGCAGCCCTACTGTGAGAAGGACTATCACAACCTCTTCTCTCCTCGCTGCTACTACTG
CAATGGGCCAATCCTTGATAAAGTGGTGACGGCTTTGGACAGGACGTGGCACCCTGAACACTTTTTCTGT
GCCCAGTGTGGAGTTTTCTTTGGACCTGAAGGATTTCATGAGAAGGATGGCAAAGCCTATTGCCGCAAGG
ACTACTTTGACATGTTTGCTCCCAAGTGTGGAGGCTGTGCCCGGGCTATCCTGGAAAATTACATTTCTGC
CTTAAACACCCTGTGGCACCCTGAGTGCTTTGTCTGTCGGGAATGTTTCACACCGTTCATCAACGGCAGC
TTCTTCGAGCACGACGGCCAGCCCTACTGCGAGGTGCATTACCACGAGCGCCGCGGCTCGCTGTGCTCTG
GCTGCCAGAAGCCCATCACGGGACGCTGCATCACTGCCATGGGCAAGAAATTTCACCCCGAACACTTTGT
CTGTGCCTTCTGCCTCAAGCAGCTCAACAAAGGAACCTTCAAAGAACAGAACGACAAGCCCTACTGTCAG
AACTGCTTTCTCAAACTCTTCTGTAGCAGCGGTGGAGCAAGCGCAGCCAGTGGTAGCGCGGATCCACCGG
TCGCCACCATGGTGAGCAAGGGCGAGGAGCTGTTCACCGGGGTGGTGCCCATCCTGGTCGAGCTGGACGG
CGACGTAAACGGCCACAAGTTCAGCGTGTCCGGCGAGGGCGAGGGCGATGCCACCTACGGCAAGCTGACC
CTGAAGCTGATCTGCACCACCGGCAAGCTGCCCGTGCCCTGGCCCACCCTCGTGACCACCCTGGGCTACG
GCCTGCAGTGCTTCGCCCGCTACCCCGACCACATGAAGCAGCACGACTTCTTCAAGTCCGCCATGCCCGA
AGGCTACGTCCAGGAGCGCACCATCTTCTTCAAGGACGACGGCAACTACAAGACCCGCGCCGAGGTGAAG
TTCGAGGGCGACACCCTGGTGAACCGCATCGAGCTGAAGGGCATCGACTTCAAGGAGGACGGCAACATCC
TGGGGCACAAGCTGGAGTACAACTACAACAGCCACAACGTCTATATCACCGCCGACAAGCAGAAGAACGG
CATCAAGGCCAACTTCAAGATCCGCCACAACATCGAGGACGGCGGCGTGCAGCTCGCCGACCACTACCAG
CAGAACACCCCCATCGGCGACGGCCCCGTGCTGCTGCCCGACAACCACTACCTGAGCTACCAGTCCAAGC
TGAGCAAAGACCCCAACGAGAAGCGCGATCACATGGTCCTGCTGGAGTTCGTGACCGCCGCCGGGATCAC
TCTCGGCATGGACGAGCTGTACAAGTAAAGCGGCCGCGACTCTAGATCATAATCAGCCATACCACATT
